Addgene plasmid #125185: pVP2del50
Purpose: Expresses the VP2del50 truncation mutant protein derived from AAV2 VP2
Depositing lab: Junghae Suh. Depositing organization: Rice University. Publication: Reprogramming the Activatable Peptide Display Function of Adeno-Associated Virus Nanoparticles. Thadani NN, Dempsey C, Zhao J, Vasquez SM, Suh J. ACS Nano. 2018 Feb 27;12(2):1445-1454. doi: 10.1021/acsnano.7b07804. Epub 2017 Dec 26. PubMed 29278489.
Backbone
  Vector backbone: pXX2
  Backbone size w/o insert (bp): 8000
  Total vector size (bp): 8000
  Modifications to backbone: Knocked out all cap gene start codons for VP1, VP2 and VP3
  Vector type: Mammalian Expression
Growth in bacteria
  Bacterial resistance: Ampicillin, 100 μg/mL
  Growth temperature: 37°C
  Growth strain: DH5alpha
  Copy number: Unknown
Gene/Insert
  Gene/Insert name: hexahistidine tag
  Insert size (bp): 18
  Mutation: Inserted start codon and hexahistidine tag at 2697
  Cloning method: Unknown
  Sequencing primers: 5′ GCG TAT CAG AAA CTG TGC TAC
Terms and licenses: Academic/Nonprofit Terms; Industry Terms: Not Available to Industry
How to cite: pVP2del50 was a gift from Junghae Suh (Addgene plasmid # 125185 ; http://n2t.net/addgene:125185 ; RRID:Addgene_125185)
