[The description below was written by a language model from this plasmid's Addgene catalogue record and pLannotate feature annotations shown in this document.]
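Description:
pVP2del50 is a mammalian expression plasmid built on pXX2, an AAV2 rep/cap helper-type backbone, and designed to supply a single engineered capsid subunit: VP2del50, a truncation mutant derived from AAV2 VP2. According to the record, the start codons for VP1, VP2 and VP3 in the cap gene were all knocked out. A new start codon followed by an 18 bp hexahistidine tag was then inserted at position 2697. Translation should therefore begin only at this introduced site, giving an N-terminally His-tagged, shortened VP2 rather than the normal mixture of three capsid proteins.

The feature table fits this design. It shows an AAV2 Rep52 coding region immediately upstream of a cap open reading frame annotated as VP1. That label reflects sequence homology and does not mean intact VP1 is expressed. No heterologous mammalian promoter is annotated, and the record does not state which promoter drives cap expression. The remaining features are pBluescript-like: a lac promoter/operator, lacZα and lacI fragments, flanking T3 and T7 promoters, a multiple cloning site remnant and an f1 origin. A high-copy ColE1/pUC origin supports propagation in E. coli, and β-lactamase provides ampicillin selection. No AAV ITRs are annotated, so the plasmid itself would not be packaged.

The catalogue lists a total size of about 8,000 bp, whereas the sequenced record is 7,275 nt, so the catalogue figure appears to be approximate. The associated work concerns reprogramming activatable peptide display on AAV nanoparticles. This suggests the plasmid is used to contribute the truncated VP2 subunit to assembled capsids, presumably alongside constructs supplying the other capsid proteins, although the record does not describe that arrangement.
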