Features (pLannotate 1.2.2; 14 found; start..end, strand, type, name):
    361..453     +  CDS            lacI (fragment): lac repressor; lacI; The lac repressor binds to the lac operator to inhibit transcription in E. coli. This inhibition can be relieved by adding lactose or isopropyl-β-D-thiogalactopyranoside (IPTG).
    466..487     +  protein_bind   CAP binding site: CAP binding activates transcription in the presence of cAMP. E. coli catabolite activator protein
    502..532     +  promoter       lac promoter: promoter for the E. coli lac operon
    540..556     +  protein_bind   lac operator: The lac repressor binds to the lac operator to inhibit transcription in E. coli. This inhibition can be relieved by adding lactose or isopropyl-β-D-thiogalactopyranoside (IPTG). lac repressor encoded by lacI
    601..619     +  promoter       T3 promoter: promoter for bacteriophage T3 RNA polymerase
   1447..2637    +  CDS            Rep52: REP52_AAV2S - Experimental evidence at protein level: Swiss-Prot protein existence level 1. Plays a critical role during packaging of viral DNA into empty capsids, where they are thought to be part of the packaging motor complex. The single stranded genomic DNA is packaged in a 3' to 5' direction and requires the association between viral DNA and Rep40. Regulates host PKA activity by interacting with host PRKX as a mechanism to interfere with helper virus propagation and to promote its own replication. From Adeno-associated virus 2 (isolate Srivastava/1982) (AAV-2).
   2657..4882    +  CDS            VP1: CAPSD_AAV2S - Experimental evidence at protein level: Swiss-Prot protein existence level 1. Capsid protein self-assembles to form an icosahedral capsid with a T=1 symmetry, about 22 nm in diameter, and consisting of 60 copies of three size variants of the capsid protein VP1, VP2 and VP3 which differ in their N-terminus. The capsid encapsulates the genomic ssDNA. Binds to host cell heparan sulfate and uses host ITGA5-ITGB1 as coreceptor on the cell surface to provide virion attachment to target cell. This attachment induces virion internalization predominantly through clathrin-dependent endocyt
   4967..5052    +  misc_feature   MCS (fragment): pBluescript multiple cloning site
   5061..5079    -  promoter       T7 promoter: promoter for bacteriophage T7 RNA polymerase
   5087..5242    +  CDS            lacZα (fragment): LacZα fragment of β-galactosidase; lacZ fragment
   5344..5702    -  rep_origin     f1 ori (sequence partly withheld): f1 bacteriophage origin of replication; arrow indicates direction of (+) strand synthesis
   5729..5833    +  promoter       AmpR promoter: bla
   5834..6694    +  CDS            AmpR: β-lactamase; bla; confers resistance to ampicillin, carbenicillin, and related antibiotics
   6865..178     +  rep_origin     ori (across the origin): high-copy-number ColE1/pMB1/pBR322/pUC origin of replication
>Addgene plasmid #125185 | pVP2del50 | addgene full sequence | sequence record 244962 | Addgene NGS Result
TCCCGAAGGGAGAAAGGCGGACAGGTATCCGGTAAGCGGCAGGGTCGGAACAGGAGAGCGCACGAGGGAG
CTTCCAGGGGGAAACGCCTGGTATCTTTATAGTCCTGTCGGGTTTCGCCACCTCTGACTTGAGCGTCGAT
TTTTGTGATGCTCGTCAGGGGGGCGGAGCCTATGGAAAAACGCCAGCAACGCGGCCTTTTTACGGTTCCT
GGCCTTTTGCTGGCCTTTTGCTCACATGTTCTTTCCTGCGTTATCCCCTGATTCTGTGGATAACCGTATT
ACCGCCTTTGAGTGAGCTGATACCGCTCGCCGCAGCCGAACGACCGAGCGCAGCGAGTCAGTGAGCGAGG
AAGCGGAAGAGCGCCCAATACGCAAACCGCCTCTCCCCGCGCGTTGGCCGATTCATTAATGCAGCTGGCA
CGACAGGTTTCCCGACTGGAAAGCGGGCAGTGAGCGCAACGCAATTAATGTGAGTTAGCTCACTCATTAG
GCACCCCAGGCTTTACACTTTATGCTTCCGGCTCGTATGTTGTGTGGAATTGTGAGCGGATAACAATTTC
ACACAGGAAACAGCTATGACCATGATTACGCCAAGCGCGCAATTAACCCTCACTAAAGGGAACAAAAGCT
GGGCCGCTCTAGAGGTCCTGTATTAGAGGTCACGTGAGTGTTTTGCGACATTTTGCGACACCATGTGGTC
ACGCTGGGTATTTAAGCCCGAGTGAGCACGCAGGGTCTCCATTTTGAAGCGGGAGGTTTGAACGCGCAGC
CGCCATGCCGGGGTTTTACGAGATTGTGATTAAGGTCCCCAGCGACCTTGACGAGCATCTGCCCGGCATT
TCTGACAGCTTTGTGAACTGGGTGGCCGAGAAGGAATGGGAGTTGCCGCCAGATTCTGACATGGATCTGA
ATCTGATTGAGCAGGCACCCCTGACCGTGGCCGAGAAGCTGCAGCGCGACTTTCTGACGGAATGGCGCCG
TGTGAGTAAGGCCCCGGAGGCCCTTTTCTTTGTGCAATTTGAGAAGGGAGAGAGCTACTTCCACATGCAC
GTGCTCGTGGAAACCACCGGGGTGAAATCCATGGTTTTGGGACGTTTCCTGAGTCAGATTCGCGAAAAAC
TGATTCAGAGAATTTACCGCGGGATCGAGCCGACTTTGCCAAACTGGTTCGCGGTCACAAAGACCAGAAA
TGGCGCCGGAGGCGGGAACAAGGTGGTGGATGAGTGCTACATCCCCAATTACTTGCTCCCCAAAACCCAG
CCTGAGCTCCAGTGGGCGTGGACTAATATGGAACAGTATTTAAGCGCCTGTTTGAATCTCACGGAGCGTA
AACGGTTGGTGGCGCAGCATCTGACGCACGTGTCGCAGACGCAGGAGCAGAACAAAGAGAATCAGAATCC
CAATTCTGATGCGCCGGTGATCAGATCAAAAACTTCAGCCAGGTACATGGAGCTGGTCGGGTGGCTCGTG
GACAAGGGGATTACCTCGGAGAAGCAGTGGATCCAGGAGGACCAGGCCTCATACATCTCCTTCAATGCGG
CCTCCAACTCGCGGTCCCAAATCAAGGCTGCCTTGGACAATGCGGGAAAGATTATGAGCCTGACTAAAAC
CGCCCCCGACTACCTGGTGGGCCAGCAGCCCGTGGAGGACATTTCCAGCAATCGGATTTATAAAATTTTG
GAACTAAACGGGTACGATCCCCAATATGCGGCTTCCGTCTTTCTGGGATGGGCCACGAAAAAGTTCGGCA
AGAGGAACACCATCTGGCTGTTTGGGCCTGCAACTACCGGGAAGACCAACATCGCGGAGGCCATAGCCCA
CACTGTGCCCTTCTACGGGTGCGTAAACTGGACCAATGAGAACTTTCCCTTCAACGACTGTGTCGACAAG
ATGGTGATCTGGTGGGAGGAGGGGAAGATGACCGCCAAGGTCGTGGAGTCGGCCAAAGCCATTCTCGGAG
GAAGCAAGGTGCGCGTGGACCAGAAATGCAAGTCCTCGGCCCAGATAGACCCGACTCCCGTGATCGTCAC
CTCCAACACCAACATGTGCGCCGTGATTGACGGGAACTCAACGACCTTCGAACACCAGCAGCCGTTGCAA
GACCGGATGTTCAAATTTGAACTCACCCGCCGTCTGGATCATGACTTTGGGAAGGTCACCAAGCAGGAAG
TCAAAGACTTTTTCCGGTGGGCAAAGGATCACGTGGTTGAGGTGGAGCATGAATTCTACGTCAAAAAGGG
TGGAGCCAAGAAAAGACCCGCCCCCAGTGACGCAGATATAAGTGAGCCCAAACGGGTGCGCGAGTCAGTT
GCGCAGCCATCGACGTCAGACGCGGAAGCTTCGATCAACTACGCAGACAGGTACCAAAACAAATGTTCTC
GTCACGTGGGCATGAATCTGATGCTGTTTCCCTGCAGACAATGCGAGAGAATGAATCAGAATTCAAATAT
CTGCTTCACTCACGGACAGAAAGACTGTTTAGAGTGCTTTCCCGTGTCAGAATCTCAACCCGTTTCTGTC
GTCAAAAAGGCGTATCAGAAACTGTGCTACATTCATCATATCATGGGAAAGGTGCCAGACGCTTGCACTG
CCTGCGATCTGGTCAATGTGGATTTGGATGACTGCATCTTTGAACAATAAATGATTTAAATCAGGTCTGG
CTGCCGATGGTTATCTTCCAGATTGGCTCGAGGACACTCTCTCTGAAGGAATAAGACAGTGGTGGAAGCT
CAAACCTGGCCCACCACCACCAAAGCCCGCAGAGCGGCATAAGGACGACAGCAGGGGTCTTGTGCTTCCT
GGGTACAAGTACCTCGGACCCTTCAACGGACTCGACAAGGGAGAGCCGGTCAACGAGGCAGACGCCGCGG
CCCTCGAGCACGACAAAGCCTACGACCGGCAGCTCGACAGCGGAGACAACCCGTACCTCAAGTACAACCA
CGCCGACGCGGAGTTTCAGGAGCGCCTTAAAGAAGATACGTCTTTTGGGGGCAACCTCGGACGAGCAGTC
TTCCAGGCGAAAAAGAGGGTTCTTGAACCTCTGGGCCTGGTTGAGGAACCTGTTAAGGCGGCTCCGGGAA
AAAAGAGGCCGGTAGAGCACTCTCCTGTGGAGCCAGACTCCTCCTCGGGAACCGGAAAGGCGGGCCAGCA
GCCTGCAAGAAAAAGATTGAATTTTGGTCAGACTGGAGACGCAGACTCAGTACCTGACCCCCAGCCTCTC
ATGCACCACCACCACCACCACGGACAGCCACCAGCAGCCCCCTCTGGTCTGGGAACTAATACGCTGGCTA
CAGGCAGTGGCGCACCACTGGCAGACAATAACGAGGGCGCCGACGGAGTGGGTAATTCCTCGGGAAATTG
GCATTGCGATTCCACATGGCTGGGCGACAGAGTCATCACCACCAGCACCCGAACCTGGGCCCTGCCCACC
TACAACAACCACCTCTACAAACAAATTTCCAGCCAATCAGGAGCCTCGAACGACAATCACTACTTTGGCT
ACAGCACCCCTTGGGGGTATTTTGACTTCAACAGATTCCACTGCCACTTTTCACCACGTGACTGGCAAAG
ACTCATCAACAACAACTGGGGATTCCGACCCAAGAGACTCAACTTCAAGCTCTTTAACATTCAAGTCAAA
GAGGTCACGCAGAATGACGGTACGACGACGATTGCCAATAACCTTACCAGCACGGTTCAGGTGTTTACTG
ACTCGGAGTACCAGCTCCCGTACGTCCTCGGCTCGGCGCATCAAGGATGCCTCCCGCCGTTCCCAGCAGA
CGTCTTCATGGTGCCACAGTATGGATACCTCACCCTGAACAACGGGAGTCAGGCAGTAGGACGCTCTTCA
TTTTACTGCCTGGAGTACTTTCCTTCTCAGATGCTGCGTACCGGAAACAACTTTACCTTCAGCTACACTT
TTGAGGACGTTCCTTTCCACAGCAGCTACGCTCACAGCCAGAGTCTGGACCGTCTCATGAATCCTCTCAT
CGACCAGTACCTGTATTACTTGAGCAGAACAAACACTCCAAGTGGAACCACCACGCAGTCAAGGCTTCAG
TTTTCTCAGGCCGGAGCGAGTGACATTCGGGACCAGTCTAGGAACTGGCTTCCTGGACCCTGTTACCGCC
AGCAGCGAGTATCAAAGACATCTGCGGATAACAACAACAGTGAATACTCGTGGACTGGAGCTACCAAGTA
CCACCTCAATGGCAGAGACTCTCTGGTGAATCCGGGCCCGGCCATGGCAAGCCACAAGGACGATGAAGAA
AAGTTTTTTCCTCAGAGCGGGGTTCTCATCTTTGGGAAGCAAGGCTCAGAGAAAACAAATGTGGACATTG
AAAAGGTCATGATTACAGACGAAGAGGAAATCAGGACAACCAATCCCGTGGCTACGGAGCAGTATGGTTC
TGTATCTACCAACCTCCAGAGAGGCAACAGACAAGCAGCTACCGCAGATGTCAACACACAAGGCGTTCTT
CCAGGCATGGTCTGGCAGGACAGAGATGTGTACCTTCAGGGGCCCATCTGGGCAAAGATTCCACACACGG
ACGGACATTTTCACCCCTCTCCCCTCATGGGTGGATTCGGACTTAAACACCCTCCTCCACAGATTCTCAT
CAAGAACACCCCGGTACCTGCGAATCCTTCGACCACCTTCAGTGCGGCAAAGTTTGCTTCCTTCATCACA
CAGTACTCCACGGGACAGGTCAGCGTGGAGATCGAGTGGGAGCTGCAGAAGGAAAACAGCAAACGCTGGA
ATCCCGAAATTCAGTACACTTCCAACTACAACAAGTCTGTTAATGTGGACTTTACTGTGGACACTAATGG
CGTGTATTCAGAGCCTCGCCCCATTGGCACCAGATACCTGACTCGTAATCTGTAATTGCTTGTTAATCAA
TAAACCGTTTAATTCGTTTCAGTTGAACTTTGGTCTCTGCGTATTTCTTTCTTATCTAGTTTCCATGCTC
TAGAACTAGTGGATCCCCCGGGCTGCAGGAATTCGATATCAAGCTTATCGATACCGTCGACCTCGAGGGG
GGGCCCGGTACCCAATTCGCCCTATAGTGAGTCGTATTACGCGCGCTCACTGGCCGTCGTTTTACAACGT
CGTGACTGGGAAAACCCTGGCGTTACCCAACTTAATCGCCTTGCAGCACATCCCCCTTTCGCCAGCTGGC
GTAATAGCGAAGAGGCCCGCACCGATCGCCCTTCCCAACAGTTGCGCAGCCTGAATGGCGAATGGAAATT
GTAAGCGTTAATATTTTGTTAAAATTCGCGTTAAATTTTTGTTAAATCAGCTCATTTTTTTAACCAATAG
GCCGAAATCGGCAAAATCCCTTATAAATCAAAAGAATAGACCGAGATAGGGT
[37 nt withheld, positions 5373-5409]
AAAGAACGTGGACTCCAACGTCAAAGG
[49 nt withheld, positions 5437-5485]
T
[91 nt withheld, positions 5487-5577]
G
[124 nt withheld, positions 5579-5702]
CAGGTGGCACTTTTCGGGGAAATGTGCGCGGAACCCCTATTTGTTTATTTTTCTAAATACATTCAAATAT
GTATCCGCTCATGAGACAATAACCCTGATAAATGCTTCAATAATATTGAAAAAGGAAGAGTATGAGTATT
CAACATTTCCGTGTCGCCCTTATTCCCTTTTTTGCGGCATTTTGCCTTCCTGTTTTTGCTCACCCAGAAA
CGCTGGTGAAAGTAAAAGATGCTGAAGATCAGTTGGGTGCACGAGTGGGTTACATCGAACTGGATCTCAA
CAGCGGTAAGATCCTTGAGAGTTTTCGCCCCGAAGAACGTTTTCCAATGATGAGCACTTTTAAAGTTCTG
CTATGTGGCGCGGTATTATCCCGTATTGACGCCGGGCAAGAGCAACTCGGTCGCCGCATACACTATTCTC
AGAATGACTTGGTTGAGTACTCACCAGTCACAGAAAAGCATCTTACGGATGGCATGACAGTAAGAGAATT
ATGCAGTGCTGCCATAACCATGAGTGATAACACTGCGGCCAACTTACTTCTGACAACGATCGGAGGACCG
AAGGAGCTAACCGCTTTTTTGCACAACATGGGGGATCATGTAACTCGCCTTGATCGTTGGGAACCGGAGC
TGAATGAAGCCATACCAAACGACGAGCGTGACACCACGATGCCTGTAGCAATGGCAACAACGTTGCGCAA
ACTATTAACTGGCGAACTACTTACTCTAGCTTCCCGGCAACAATTAATAGACTGGATGGAGGCGGATAAA
GTTGCAGGACCACTTCTGCGCTCGGCCCTTCCGGCTGGCTGGTTTATTGCTGATAAATCTGGAGCCGGTG
AGCGTGGGTCTCGCGGTATCATTGCAGCACTGGGGCCAGATGGTAAGCCCTCCCGTATCGTAGTTATCTA
CACGACGGGGAGTCAGGCAACTATGGATGAACGAAATAGACAGATCGCTGAGATAGGTGCCTCACTGATT
AAGCATTGGTAACTGTCAGACCAAGTTTACTCATATATACTTTAGATTGATTTAAAACTTCATTTTTAAT
TTAAAAGGATCTAGGTGAAGATCCTTTTTGATAATCTCATGACCAAAATCCCTTAACGTGAGTTTTCGTT
CCACTGAGCGTCAGACCCCGTAGAAAAGATCAAAGGATCTTCTTGAGATCCTTTTTTTCTGCGCGTAATC
TGCTGCTTGCAAACAAAAAAACCACCGCTACCAGCGGTGGTTTGTTTGCCGGATCAAGAGCTACCAACTC
TTTTTCCGAAGGTAACTGGCTTCAGCAGAGCGCAGATACCAAATACTGTTCTTCTAGTGTAGCCGTAGTT
AGGCCACCACTTCAAGAACTCTGTAGCACCGCCTACATACCTCGCTCTGCTAATCCTGTTACCAGTGGCT
GCTGCCAGTGGCGATAAGTCGTGTCTTACCGGGTTGGACTCAAGACGATAGTTACCGGATAAGGCGCAGC
GGTCGGGCTGAACGGGGGGTTCGTGCACACAGCCCAGCTTGGAGCGAACGACCTACACCGAACTGAGATA
CCTACAGCGTGAGCTATGAGAAAGCGCCACGCT
